Addgene plasmid #199787: NO- DSD Sensor 3
Purpose: Synthetic gene circuit
Depositing lab: Timothy Lu. Depositing organization: Massachusetts Institute of Technology. Publication: Sub-1.4 cm(3) capsule for detecting labile inflammatory biomarkers in situ. Inda-Webb ME, Jimenez M, Liu Q, Phan NV, Ahn J, Steiger C, Wentworth A, Riaz A, Zirtiloglu T, Wong K, Ishida K, Fabian N, Jenkins J, Kuosmanen J, Madani W, McNally R, Lai Y, Hayward A, Mimee M, Nadeau P, Chandrakasan AP, Traverso G, Yazicigil RT, Lu TK. Nature. 2023 Aug;620(7973):386-392. doi: 10.1038/s41586-023-06369-x. Epub 2023 Jul 26. PubMed 37495692.
Backbone
  Vector backbone: pZS2
  Vector type: Synthetic Biology
Growth in bacteria
  Bacterial resistance: Ampicillin, 100 μg/mL
  Growth temperature: 37°C
  Growth strain: DH5alpha
  Copy number: Unknown
Gene/Insert
  Gene/Insert name: NO- DSD Sensor
  Species: Synthetic
  Cloning method: Gibson Cloning
Terms and licenses: Academic/Nonprofit Terms; Industry Terms: Not Available to Industry
Depositor comments: NO sensor validated in murine and swine models. Please visit https://doi.org/10.1101/2022.02.16.480562 for bioRxiv preprint.
How to cite: NO- DSD Sensor 3 was a gift from Timothy Lu (Addgene plasmid # 199787 ; http://n2t.net/addgene:199787 ; RRID:Addgene_199787)
