[The description below was written by a language model from this plasmid's Addgene catalogue record and pLannotate feature annotations shown in this document.]
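Description:
NO- DSD Sensor 3 is a bacterial synthetic gene circuit plasmid built by Gibson assembly on a pZS2 backbone. It is catalogued as a synthetic-biology vector and is propagated in E. coli. The 6.7 kb sequenced record shows a pSC101 origin together with the Rep101 (RepA) protein that this origin needs. This is a low-copy replicon, although the catalogue lists copy number as unknown. Selection is by ampicillin, through a β-lactamase gene driven by its native promoter and followed by a lambda t0 terminator.

The insert is described only as a synthetic "NO- DSD Sensor", and the depositor notes that it is a nitric oxide sensor validated in murine and swine models. The associated work concerns an ingestible capsule for detecting labile inflammatory biomarkers in the gut. The automated annotation resolves only part of the payload. It finds a full-length E. coli oxyR coding sequence, which encodes a redox-responsive transcription factor best known as a hydrogen peroxide sensor, followed by an rrnB T1 terminator. It also finds short matches to an ssrA (LVA) degradation tag, a GFP-family protein (called as ecliptic pHluorin), and the ClpXP adaptor SspB, along with a second rrnB T1 terminator. These fragments are too small to interpret confidently, though they may point to a degradation-tagged protein in the circuit.

About 2 kb upstream of these fragments (roughly 4.6–6.5 kb) carries no annotation. The record does not identify the NO-responsive regulator, the sensing promoter, the output reporter, or the meaning of "DSD". How oxyR relates to the stated nitric oxide specificity is also not explained.
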