Features (pLannotate 1.2.2; 11 found; start..end, strand, type, name):
    172..1086    +  CDS            oxyR: OXYR_ECOLI - Also known as momR, mor. Experimental evidence at protein level: Swiss-Prot protein existence level 1. Hydrogen peroxide sensor. Activates the expression of a regulon of hydrogen peroxide-inducible genes such as katG, gor, ahpC, ahpF, oxyS (a regulatory RNA), dps, fur and grxA. OxyR expression is negatively autoregulated by binding to a 43 bp region upstream of its own coding sequence. OxyR is inactivated by reduction of its essential disulfide bond by the product of GrxA, itself positively regulated by OxyR. Has also a positive regulatory effect on the production of surface prote
   1125..1211    +  terminator     rrnB T1 terminator: Escherichia coli rrnB; transcription terminator T1 from the E. coli rrnB gene
   1756..2706    -  CDS            Rep101: RepA protein needed for replication with the pSC101 origin; rep101
   2754..2976    -  rep_origin     pSC101 ori: low-copy replication origin that requires the Rep101 protein
   3474..3568    -  terminator     lambda t0 terminator: transcription terminator from phage lambda
   3598..4458    -  CDS            AmpR: β-lactamase; bla; confers resistance to ampicillin, carbenicillin, and related antibiotics
   4459..4562    -  promoter       AmpR promoter: bla
   6544..6564    +  CDS            ssrA tag (LVA) (fragment): C-terminal peptide that mediates degradation in bacteria through the ClpXP and ClpAP proteases (McGinness et al., 2006) mutant LVA variant that confers accelerated degradation under some conditions (Andersen et al., 1998)
   6577..6606    +  CDS            ecliptic pHluorin (fragment): pH-sensitive mutant of green fluorescent protein (Miesenböck et al., 1998) responds to a drop in pH with a gradual loss (eclipsing) of excitation at 475 nm, accompanied by a reduction of excitation at 395 nm
   6642..6728    +  terminator     rrnB T1 terminator: Escherichia coli rrnB; transcription terminator T1 from the E. coli rrnB gene
   6737..62      +  CDS            sspB (fragment) (across the origin): SSPB_ECOLI - Experimental evidence at protein level: Swiss-Prot protein existence level 1. Also stimulates degradation of the N-terminus of RseA (residues 1-108, alone or in complex with sigma-E) by ClpX-ClpP in a non-ssrA-mediated fashion. From Escherichia coli (strain K12).
>Addgene plasmid #199787 | NO- DSD Sensor 3 | addgene full sequence | sequence record 390473 | Addgene NGS Result
CACAGCTAACACCACGTCGTCCCTATCTGCTGCCCTAGGTCTATGAGTGGTTGCTGGATAACTTTACGGG
CATGCATAAGGCTCGTATAATATATTCAGGGAGACCACAACGGTTTCCCTCTACAAATAATTTTGTTTAA
CTTTGAATTCTTCACACAGGAAACCGGTACCATGAATATTCGTGATCTTGAGTACCTGGTGGCATTGGCT
GAACACCGCCATTTTCGGCGTGCGGCAGATTCCTGCCACGTTAGCCAGCCGACGCTTAGCGGGCAAATTC
GTAAGCTGGAAGATGAGCTGGGCGTGATGTTGCTGGAGCGGACCAGCCGTAAAGTGTTGTTCACCCAGGC
GGGAATGCTGCTGGTGGATCAGGCGCGTACCGTGCTGCGTGAGGTGAAAGTCCTTAAAGAGATGGCAAGC
CAGCAGGGCGAGACGATGTCCGGACCGCTGCACATTGGTTTGATTCCCACAGTTGGACCGTACCTGCTAC
CGCATATTATCCCTATGCTGCACCAGACCTTTCCAAAGCTGGAAATGTATCTGCATGAAGCACAGACCCA
CCAGTTACTGGCGCAACTGGACAGCGGCAAACTCGATTGCGTGATCCTCGCGCTGGTGAAAGAGAGCGAA
GCATTCATTGAAGTGCCGTTGTTTGATGAGCCAATGTTGCTGGCTATCTATGAAGATCACCCGTGGGCGA
ACCGCGAATGCGTACCGATGGCCGATCTGGCAGGGGAAAAACTGCTGATGCTGGAAGATGGTCACTGTTT
GCGCGATCAGGCAATGGGTTTCTGTTTTGAAGCCGGGGCGGATGAAGATACACACTTCCGCGCGACCAGC
CTGGAAACTCTGCGCAACATGGTGGCGGCAGGTAGCGGGATCACTTTACTGCCAGCGCTGGCTGTGCCGC
CGGAGCGCAAACGCGATGGGGTTGTTTATCTGCCGTGCATTAAGCCGGAACCACGCCGCACTATTGGCCT
GGTTTATCGTCCTGGCTCACCGCTGCGCAGCCGCTATGAGCAGCTGGCAGAGGCCATCCGCGCAAGAATG
GATGGCCATTTCGATAAAGTTTTAAAACAGGCGGTTTAACCCGGGGGATCCCATGGTACGCGTGCTAGAG
GCATCAAATAAAACGAAAGGCTCAGTCGAAAGACTGGGCCTTTCGTTTTATCTGTTGTTTGTCGGTGAAC
GCTCTCCTGAGTAGGACAAATCCGCCGCCCTAGACCTAGGGCCTAGGGTACGGGTTTTGCTGCCCGCAAA
CGGGCTGTTCTGGTGTTGCTAGTTTGTTATCAGAATCGCAGATCCGGCTTCAGCCGGTTTGCCGGCTGAA
AGCGCTATTTCTTCCAGAATTGCCATGATTTTTTCCCCACGGGAGGCGTCACTGGCTCCCGTGTTGTCGG
CAGCTTTGATTCGATAAGCAGCATCGCCTGTTTCAGGCTGTCTATGTGTGACTGTTGAGCTGTAACAAGT
TGTCTCAGGTGTTCAATTTCATGTTCTAGTTGCTTTGTTTTACTGGTTTCACCTGTTCTATTAGGTGTTA
CATGCTGTTCATCTGTTACATTGTCGATCTGTTCATGGTGAACAGCTTTGAATGCACCAAAAACTCGTAA
AAGCTCTGATGTATCTATCTTTTTTACACCGTTTTCATCTGTGCATATGGACAGTTTTCCCTTTGATATG
TAACGGTGAACAGTTGTTCTACTTTTGTTTGTTAGTCTTGATGCTTCACTGATAGATACAAGAGCCATAA
GAACCTCAGATCCTTCCGTATTTAGCCAGTATGTTCTCTAGTGTGGTTCGTTGTTTTTGCGTGAGCCATG
AGAACGAACCATTGAGATCATACTTACTTTGCATGTCACTCAAAAATTTTGCCTCAAAACTGGTGAGCTG
AATTTTTGCAGTTAAAGCATCGTGTAGTGTTTTTCTTAGTCCGTTATGTAGGTAGGAATCTGATGTAATG
GTTGTTGGTATTTTGTCACCATTCATTTTTATCTGGTTGTTCTCAAGTTCGGTTACGAGATCCATTTGTC
TATCTAGTTCAACTTGGAAAATCAACGTATCAGTCGGGCGGCCTCGCTTATCAACCACCAATTTCATATT
GCTGTAAGTGTTTAAATCTTTACTTATTGGTTTCAAAACCCATTGGTTAAGCCTTTTAAACTCATGGTAG
TTATTTTCAAGCATTAACATGAACTTAAATTCATCAAGGCTAATCTCTATATTTGCCTTGTGAGTTTTCT
TTTGTGTTAGTTCTTTTAATAACCACTCATAAATCCTCATAGAGTATTTGTTTTCAAAAGACTTAACATG
TTCCAGATTATATTTTATGAATTTTTTTAACTGGAAAAGATAAGGCAATATCTCTTCACTAAAAACTAAT
TCTAATTTTTCGCTTGAGAACTTGGCATAGTTTGTCCACTGGAAAATCTCAAAGCCTTTAACCAAAGGAT
TCCTGATTTCCACAGTTCTCGTCATCAGCTCTCTGGTTGCTTTAGCTAATACACCATAAGCATTTTCCCT
ACTGATGTTCATCATCTGAGCGTATTGGTTATAAGTGAACGATACCGTCCGTTCTTTCCTTGTAGGGTTT
TCAATCGTGGGGTTGAGTAGTGCCACACAGCATAAAATTAGCTTGGTTTCATGCTCCGTTAAGTCATAGC
GACTAATCGCTAGTTCATTTGCTTTGAAAACAACTAATTCAGACATACATCTCAATTGGTCTAGGTGATT
TTAATCACTATACCAATTGAGATGGGCTAGTCAATGATAATTACTAGTCCTTTTCCTTTGAGTTGTGGGT
ATCTGTAAATTCTGCTAGACCTTTGCTGGAAAACTTGTAAATTCTGCTAGACCCTCTGTAAATTCCGCTA
GACCTTTGTGTGTTTTTTTTGTTTATATTCAAGTGGTTATAATTTATAGAATAAAGAAAGAATAAAAAAA
GATAAAAAGAATAGATCCCAGCCCTGTGTATAACTCACTACTTTAGTCAGTTCCGCAGTATTACAAAAGG
ATGTCGCAAACGCTGTTTGCTCCTCTACAAAACAGACCTTAAAACCCTAAAGGCTTAAGTAGCACCCTCG
CAAGCTCGGGCAAATCGCTGAATATTCCTTTTGTCTCCGACCATCAGGCACCTGAGTCGCTGTCTTTTTC
GTGACATTCAGTTCGCTGCGCTCACGGCTCTGGCAGTGAATGGGGGTAAATGGCACTACAGGCGCCTTTT
ATGGATTCATGCAAGGAAACTACCCATAATACAAGAAAAGCCCGTCACGGGCTTCTCAGGGCGTTTTATG
GCGGGTCTGCTATGTGGTGCTATCTGACTTTTTGCTGTTCAGCAGTTCCTGCCCTCTGATTTTCCAGTCT
GACCACTTCGGATTATCCCGTGACAGGTCATTCAGACTGGCTAATGCACCCAGTAAGGCAGCGGTATCAT
CAACAGGCTTACCCGTCTTACTGTCCCTAGTACTAGTGCTTGGATTCTCACCAATAAAAAACGCCCGGCG
GCAACCGAGCGTTCTGAACAAATCCAGATGGAGTTCTGAGGTCATTACTGGATCTATCAACAGGAGTCCA
AGCGAGCTCGTAAACTTGGTCTGACAGTTACCAATGCTTAATCAGTGAGGCACCTATCTCAGCGATCTGT
CTATTTCGTTCATCCATAGTTGCCTGACTCCCCGTCGTGTAGATAACTACGATACGGGAGGGCTTACCAT
CTGGCCCCAGTGCTGCAATGATACCGCGAGACCCACGCTCACCGGCTCCAGATTTATCAGCAATAAACCA
GCCAGCCGGAAGGGCCGAGCGCAGAAGTGGTCCTGCAACTTTATCCGCCTCCATCCAGTCTATTAATTGT
TGCCGGGAAGCTAGAGTAAGTAGTTCGCCAGTTAATAGTTTGCGCAACGTTGTTGCCATTGCTACAGGCA
TCGTGGTGTCACGCTCGTCGTTTGGTATGGCTTCATTCAGCTCCGGTTCCCAACGATCAAGGCGAGTTAC
ATGATCCCCCATGTTGTGCAAAAAAGCGGTTAGCTCCTTCGGTCCTCCGATCGTTGTCAGAAGTAAGTTG
GCCGCAGTGTTATCACTCATGGTTATGGCAGCACTGCATAATTCTCTTACTGTCATGCCATCCGTAAGAT
GCTTTTCTGTGACTGGTGAGTACTCAACCAAGTCATTCTGAGAATAGTGTATGCGGCGACCGAGTTGCTC
TTGCCCGGCGTCAATACGGGATAATACCGCGCCACATAGCAGAACTTTAAAAGTGCTCATCATTGGAAAA
CGTTCTTCGGGGCGAAAACTCTCAAGGATCTTACCGCTGTTGAGATCCAGTTCGATGTAACCCACTCGTG
CACCCAACTGATCTTCAGCATCTTTTACTTTCACCAGCGTTTCTGGGTGAGCAAAAACAGGAAGGCAAAA
TGCCGCAAAAAAGGGAATAAGGGCGACACGGAAATGTTGAATACTCATACTCTTCCTTTTCAATATTATT
GAAGCATTTATCAGGGTTATTGTCTCATGAGCGGATACATATTTGAATGTATTTAGAAAAATAAACAAAT
AGGGGTTCCGCGCACATTTCCCCGAAAAGTGCCACCTGACGTCTGTGGCTTTTATGAAAATCACACAGTG
ATCACAAATTTTAAACAGAGCACAAAATGCTGCCTCGAAATGAGGGCGGGAAAATAAGGTTATCAGCCTT
GTTTTCTCCCTCATTACTTGAAGGATATGAAGCTAAAACCCTTTTTTATAAAGCATTTGTCCGAATTCGG
ACATAATCAAAAAAGCTTAATTAAGATCAATTTGATCTACATCTCTTTAACCAACAATATGTAAGATCTC
AACTACGGAAAAACTCATCTTTGCCTCACTGTCAATTTGACTATAGATATTGTCATATCGACCATTTGAT
TGATAGTCATTTTGACTACTCATTAATGGGCATAATTTTATTTATAGAGTAAAAACAATCAGATAAAAAA
CTGGCACGCAATCTGCAATTAGCAAGACATCTTTTTAGAACACGCTAAAGAGGGGAAAGGTACCATGAGA
GCCCTGGTAGTCATCCGCCTGTCCCGCGTCACCGATGCTACGACTTCACCGGAGCGTCAGCTGGAGTCTT
GCCAGCAGCTCTGCGCCCAGCGCGGCTGGGACGTCGTCGGGGTAGCGGAGGATCTGGACGTCTCCGGGGC
GGTCGATCCGTTCGACCGGAAGCGCAGACCGAACCTGGCCCGGTGGCTAGCGTTCGAGGAGCAACCGTTC
GACGTGATCGTGGCGTACCGGGTAGACCGGTTGACCCGATCGATCCGGCATCTGCAGCAGCTGGTCCACT
GGGCCGAGGACCACAAGAAGCTGGTCGTCTCCGCGACCGAAGCGCACTTCGATACGACGACGCCGTTTGC
GGCGGTCGTCATCGCGCTTATGGGAACGGTGGCGCAGATGGAATTAGAAGCGATCAAAGAGCGGAACCGT
TCGGCTGCGCATTTCAATATCCGCGCCGGGAAATACCGAGGATCCCTGCCGCCGTGGGGATACCTGCCTA
CGCGCGTGGACGGGGAGTGGCGGCTGGTGCCGGACCCTGTGCAGCGAGAGCGCATCCTCGAGGTGTATCA
CCGCGTCGTCGACAACCACGAGCCGCTGCACCTGGTGGCCCACGACCTGAACCGGCGTGGTGTCCTGTCG
CCGAAGGACTACTTCGCGCAGCTGCAAGGCCGCGAGCCGCAGGGCCGGGAGTGGTCGGCTACCGCGCTGA
AGCGATCGATGATCTCCGAGGCGATGCTCGGGTACGCGACTCTGAACGGTAAGACCGTCCGAGACGACGA
CGGAGCCCCGCTGGTGCGGGCTGAGCCGATCCTGACCCGTGAGCAGCTGGAGGCGCTGCGCGCCGAGCTC
GTGAAGACCTCCCGGGCGAAGCCCGCGGTGTCTACCCCGTCGCTGCTGCTGCGGGTGTTGTTCTGTGCGG
TGTGCGGGGAGCCCGCGTACAAGTTCGCCGGGGGAGGACGTAAGCACCCGCGCTACCGCTGCCGCTCGAT
GGGGTTCCCGAAGCACTGCGGGAACGGCACGGTGGCGATGGCCGAGTGGGACGCGTTCTGCGAGGAGCAG
GTGCTGGATCTGCTCGGGGACGCGGAGCGTCTGGAGAAAGTCTGGGTAGCCGGCTCGGACTCCGCGGTCG
AACTCGCGGAGGTGAACGCGGAGCTGGTGGACCTGACGTCGCTGATCGGCTCCCCGGCCTACCGGGCCGG
CTCTCCGCAGCGAGAAGCACTGGATGCCCGTATTGCGGCGCTGGCCGCGCGGCAAGAGGAGCTGGAGGGT
CTAGAGGCTCGCCCGTCTGGCTGGGAGTGGCGCGAGACCGGGCAGCGGTTCGGGGACTGGTGGCGGGAGC
AGGACACCGCGGCAAAGAACACCTGGCTTCGGTCGATGAACGTTCGGCTGACGTTCGACGTCCGCGGCGG
GCTGACTCGCACGATCGACTTCGGGGATCTGCAGGAGTACGAGCAGCATCTCAGGCTCGGCAGCGTGGTC
GAACGGCTACACACCGGGATGTCGAGGCCTGCAGCAAACGACGAAAACTACGCTGCAGCAGTTTAGACAC
ATGGCATGGATGAACTATACAAATAACCCGGGGGATCCCATGGTACGCGTGCTAGAGGCATCAAATAAAA
CGAAAGGCTCAGTCGAAAGACTGGGCCTTTCGTTTTATCTGTTGTTTGTCGGTGAACGCTCTCCTGAGTA
GGACAAATCCGCCGCCCTAGACCTAG
